Addgene plasmid #124662: SpyCatcher002-oTri
Purpose: Expresses SpyCatcher002-oTri for trimerization of SpyTag-proteins via trimeric coiled-coil
Depositing lab: Mark Howarth. Depositing organization: University of Oxford. Publication: Spy&Go purification of SpyTag-proteins using pseudo-SpyCatcher to access an oligomerization toolbox. Khairil Anuar INA, Banerjee A, Keeble AH, Carella A, Nikov GI, Howarth M. Nat Commun. 2019 Apr 15;10(1):1734. doi: 10.1038/s41467-019-09678-w. PubMed 30988307.
Backbone
  Vector backbone: pDEST14
  Backbone size w/o insert (bp): 3648
  Total vector size (bp): 4233
  Vector type: Bacterial Expression
Growth in bacteria
  Bacterial resistance: Ampicillin, 100 μg/mL
  Growth temperature: 37°C
  Growth strain: DH5alpha
  Copy number: High Copy
Gene/Insert
  Gene/Insert name: SpyCatcher002-oTri
  Species: Synthetic
  Insert size (bp): 585
  Promoter: T7
  Tag / fusion protein: His6 (N terminal on insert); C-tag (C terminal on insert); TEV cleavage site (N terminal on insert)
  Cloning method: Gibson Cloning
  Sequencing primers: 5′ T7F; 3′ T7R
Terms and licenses: Academic/Nonprofit Terms; Industry Terms: Not Available to Industry
How to cite: SpyCatcher002-oTri was a gift from Mark Howarth (Addgene plasmid # 124662 ; http://n2t.net/addgene:124662 ; RRID:Addgene_124662)
