[The description below was written by a language model from this plasmid's Addgene catalogue record and pLannotate feature annotations shown in this document.]
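Description:
SpyCatcher002-oTri is a 4,233 bp bacterial expression plasmid built on the pDEST14 backbone, designed to produce a synthetic fusion protein in E. coli under T7 control. It replicates from a ColE1/pMB1-type origin, with the pBR322-derived bom and rop elements also annotated, and the catalogue lists it as high copy. Selection is by ampicillin through the bla (β-lactamase) gene with its own promoter. An f1 phage origin is also present. A short fragment annotated as RSF ori next to the main origin is probably a homology hit rather than a second functional replicon.

The 585 bp insert, introduced by Gibson assembly, sits between a T7 promoter with the phage T7 gene 10 ribosome binding site and a T7 terminator, so expression requires a host supplying T7 RNA polymerase. The encoded protein begins with a His6 tag followed by a TEV protease cleavage site, allowing metal-affinity purification and optional tag removal. Next comes SpyCatcher002 fused to the oTri module, a trimeric coiled-coil, and the fusion ends with a C-tag. The automated annotation does not label the SpyCatcher002 or coiled-coil regions. It also flags a second short His-type fragment and a partial T7 gene 10B-derived sequence downstream of the insert. The catalogue does not list these as tags, and they may be vector remnants outside the open reading frame.

SpyCatcher002 forms a spontaneous covalent isopeptide bond with SpyTag peptides, so the purified trimer acts as a scaffold. Mixing it with a SpyTag-bearing protein yields a defined trimeric assembly of that protein. The plasmid belongs to an oligomerization toolbox for controlling the valency of SpyTag-proteins.
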