Features (pLannotate 1.2.2; 15 found; start..end, strand, type, name):
      4..112     +  rep_origin     RSF ori (fragment): Plasmids containing the RSF 1030 origin of replication can be propagated in E. coli cells that contain additional plasmids with compatible origins.
    117..256     -  misc_feature   bom: basis of mobility region from pBR322
    358..549     -  CDS            rop: Rop protein, which maintains plasmids at low copy number; rop
    566..946     +  CDS            YPB1_ECOLX: Protein predicted: Swiss-Prot protein existence level 4. From Escherichia coli.
   1058..1076    +  promoter       T7 promoter: promoter for bacteriophage T7 RNA polymerase
   1108..1130    +  RBS            RBS: efficient ribosome binding site from bacteriophage T7 gene 10 (Olins and Rangwala, 1989)
   1148..1167    +  CDS            8xHis (fragment): 8xHis affinity tag
   1189..1209    +  CDS            TEV site: tobacco etch virus (TEV) protease recognition and cleavage site
   1791..1808    +  CDS            9xHis (fragment): 9xHis affinity tag
   1818..1867    +  CDS            SET1 (fragment): solubility-enhancement tag derived from T7 phage gene 10B
   1875..1922    +  terminator     T7 terminator: transcription terminator for bacteriophage T7 RNA polymerase
   1959..2387    +  rep_origin     f1 ori (sequence partly withheld): f1 bacteriophage origin of replication; arrow indicates direction of (+) strand synthesis
   2440..2544    +  promoter       AmpR promoter: bla
   2545..3405    +  CDS            AmpR: β-lactamase; bla; confers resistance to ampicillin, carbenicillin, and related antibiotics
   3576..4164    +  rep_origin     ori: high-copy-number ColE1/pMB1/pBR322/pUC origin of replication
>Addgene plasmid #124662 | SpyCatcher002-oTri | addgene full sequence | sequence record 243776 | Addgene NGS Result
GCGTTATCCCCTGATTCTGTGGATAACCGTATTACCGCCTTTGAGTGAGCTGATACCGCTCGCCGCAGCC
GAACGACCGAGCGCAGCGAGTCAGTGAGCGAGGAAGCGGAAGAGCGCCTGATGCGGTATTTTCTCCTTAC
GCATCTGTGCGGTATTTCACACCGCAATGGTGCACTCTCAGTACAATCTGCTCTGATGCCGCATAGTTAA
GCCAGTATACACTCCGCTATCGCTACGTGACTGGGTCATGGCTGCGCCCCGACACCCGCCAACACCCGCT
GACGCGCCCTGACGGGCTTGTCTGCTCCCGGCATCCGCTTACAGACAAGCTGTGACCGTCTCCGGGAGCT
GCATGTGTCAGAGGTTTTCACCGTCATCACCGAAACGCGCGAGGCAGCTGCGGTAAAGCTCATCAGCGTG
GTCGTGAAGCGATTCACAGATGTCTGCCTGTTCATCCGCGTCCAGCTCGTTGAGCTTCTCCAGAAGCGTT
AATGTCTGGCTTCTGATAAAGCGGGCCATGTTAAGGGCGGTTTTTTCCTGTTTGGTCACTGATGCCTCCG
TGTAAGGGGGATTTCTGTTCATGGGGGTAATGATACCGATGAAACGAGAGAGGATGCTCACGATACGGGT
TACTGATGATGAACATGCCCGGTTACTGGAACGTTGTGAGGGTAAACAACTGGCGGTATGGATGCGGCGG
GACCAGAGAAAAATCACTCAGGGTCAATGCCAGCGCTTCGTTAATACAGATGTAGGTGTTCCACAGGGTA
GCCAGCAGCATCCTGCGATGCAGATCCGGAACATAATGGTGCAGGGCGCTGACTTCCGCGTTTCCAGACT
TTACGAAACACGGAAACCGAAGACCATTCATGTTGTTGCTCAGGTCGCAGACGTTTTGCAGCAGCAGTCG
CTTCACGTTCGCTCGCGTATCGGTGATTCATTCTGCTAACCAGTAAGGCAACCCCGCCAGCCTAGCCGGG
TCCTCAACGACAGGAGCACGATCATGCGCACCCGTGGCCAGGACCCAACGCTGCCCGAGATCTCGATCCC
GCGAAATTAATACGACTCACTATAGGGAGACCACAACGGTTTCCCTCTAGAAATAATTTTGTTTAACTTT
AAGAAGGAGATATACATATGTCGTACTACCATCACCATCACCATCACGATTACGACATCCCAACGACCGA
AAACCTGTATTTTCAGGGCGCCATGGTAACCACCTTATCAGGTTTATCAGGTGAGCAAGGTCCGTCCGGT
GATATGACAACTGAAGAAGATAGTGCTACCCATATTAAATTCTCAAAACGTGATGAGGACGGCCGTGAGT
TAGCTGGTGCAACTATGGAGTTGCGTGATTCATCTGGTAAAACTATTAGTACATGGATTTCAGATGGACA
TGTGAAGGATTTCTACCTGTATCCAGGAAAATATACATTTGTCGAAACCGCAGCACCAGACGGTTATGAG
GTAGCAACTGCTATTACCTTTACAGTTAATGAGCAAGGTCAGGTTACTGTAAATGGCGAAGCAACTAAAG
GTGACGCTCATACTGGATCCAGTGGTAGCGGCAGCGGCTCTGAAATTGCAGCAATCAAAAAAGAAATCGC
AGCCATCAAGCAAGAGATTGCCGCAATTAAACAAGAGATAGCGGCTATTAAGAAAGAAATAGCTGCCATT
AAACAGCAGGGCAGTGGTTCGGGCGAACCGGAAGCGTAATAAGCTTTAAATGGTTGATGCTTGAGGATCC
GAATTCGAGCTCCGTCGACAAGCTTGCGGCCGCACTCGAGCACCACCACCACCACCACTGAGATCCGGCT
GCTAACAAAGCCCGAAAGGAAGCTGAGTTGGCTGCTGCCACCGCTGAGCAATAACTAGCATAACCCCTTG
GGGCCTCTAAACGGGTCTTGAGGGGTTTTTTGCTGAAAGGAGGAACTATATCCGGATTGGCGAATGGG
[124 nt withheld, positions 1959-2082]
C
[91 nt withheld, positions 2084-2174]
A
[49 nt withheld, positions 2176-2224]
CCTTTGACGTTGGAGTCCACGTTCTTT
[37 nt withheld, positions 2252-2288]
ACCCTATCTCGGTCTATTCTTTTGATTTATAAGGGATTTTGCCGATTTCGGCCTATTGGTTAAAAAATGA
GCTGATTTAACAAAAATTTAACGCGAATTTTAACAAAATATTAACGCTTACAATTTAGGTGGCACTTTTC
GGGGAAATGTGCGCGGAACCCCTATTTGTTTATTTTTCTAAATACATTCAAATATGTATCCGCTCATGAG
ACAATAACCCTGGTAAATGCTTCAATAATATTGAAAAAGGAAGAGTATGAGTATTCAACATTTCCGTGTC
GCCCTTATTCCCTTTTTTGCGGCATTTTGCCTTCCTGTTTTTGCTCACCCAGAAACGCTGGTGAAAGTAA
AAGATGCTGAAGATCAGTTGGGTGCACGAGTGGGTTACATCGAACTGGATCTCAACAGCGGTAAGATCCT
TGAGAGTTTTCGCCCCGAAGAACGTTTTCCAATGATGAGCACTTTTAAAGTTCTGCTATGTGGCGCGGTA
TTATCCCGTATTGACGCCGGGCAAGAGCAACTCGGTCGCCGCATACACTATTCTCAGAATGACTTGGTTG
AGTACTCACCAGTCACAGAAAAGCATCTTACGGATGGCATGACAGTAAGAGAATTATGCAGTGCTGCCAT
AACCATGAGTGATAACACTGCGGCCAACTTACTTCTGACAACGATCGGAGGACCGAAGGAGCTAACCGCT
TTTTTGCACAACATGGGGGATCATGTAACTCGCCTTGATCGTTGGGAACCGGAGCTGAATGAAGCCATAC
CAAACGACGAGCGTGACACCACGATGCCTGCAGCAATGGCAACAACGTTGCGCAAACTATTAACTGGCGA
ACTACTTACTCTAGCTTCCCGGCAACAATTAATAGACTGGATGGAGGCGGATAAAGTTGCAGGACCACTT
CTGCGCTCGGCCCTTCCGGCTGGCTGGTTTATTGCTGATAAATCTGGAGCCGGTGAGCGTGGGTCTCGCG
GTATCATTGCAGCACTGGGGCCAGATGGTAAGCCCTCCCGTATCGTAGTTATCTACACGACGGGGAGTCA
GGCAACTATGGATGAACGAAATAGACAGATCGCTGAGATAGGTGCCTCACTGATTAAGCATTGGTAACTG
TCAGACCAAGTTTACTCATATATACTTTAGATTGATTTAAAACTTCATTTTTAATTTAAAAGGATCTAGG
TGAAGATCCTTTTTGATAATCTCATGACCAAAATCCCTTAACGTGAGTTTTCGTTCCACTGAGCGTCAGA
CCCCGTAGAAAAGATCAAAGGATCTTCTTGAGATCCTTTTTTTCTGCGCGTAATCTGCTGCTTGCAAACA
AAAAAACCACCGCTACCAGCGGTGGTTTGTTTGCCGGATCAAGAGCTACCAACTCTTTTTCCGAAGGTAA
CTGGCTTCAGCAGAGCGCAGATACCAAATACTGTCCTTCTAGTGTAGCCGTAGTTAGGCCACCACTTCAA
GAACTCTGTAGCACCGCCTACATACCTCGCTCTGCTAATCCTGTTACCAGTGGCTGCTGCCAGTGGCGAT
AAGTCGTGTCTTACCGGGTTGGACTCAAGACGATAGTTACCGGATAAGGCGCAGCGGTCGGGCTGAACGG
GGGGTTCGTGCACACAGCCCAGCTTGGAGCGAACGACCTACACCGAACTGAGATACCTACAGCGTGAGCT
ATGAGAAAGCGCCACGCTTCCCGAAGGGAGAAAGGCGGACAGGTATCCGGTAAGCGGCAGGGTCGGAACA
GGAGAGCGCACGAGGGAGCTTCCAGGGGGAAACGCCTGGTATCTTTATAGTCCTGTCGGGTTTCGCCACC
TCTGACTTGAGCGTCGATTTTTGTGATGCTCGTCAGGGGGGCGGAGCCTATGGAAAAACGCCAGCAACGC
GGCCTTTTTACGGTTCCTGGCCTTTTGCTGGCCTTTTGCTCACATGTTCTTTCCT
