>Addgene plasmid #124662 | SpyCatcher002-oTri | depositor partial sequence | sequence record 238206 | SpyCatcher002-oTri (585 bp)
ATGTCGTACTACCATCACCATCACCATCACGATTACGACATCCCAACGACCGAAAACCTGTATTTTCAGG
GCGCCATGGTAACCACCTTATCAGGTTTATCAGGTGAGCAAGGTCCGTCCGGTGATATGACAACTGAAGA
AGATAGTGCTACCCATATTAAATTCTCAAAACGTGATGAGGACGGCCGTGAGTTAGCTGGTGCAACTATG
GAGTTGCGTGATTCATCTGGTAAAACTATTAGTACATGGATTTCAGATGGACATGTGAAGGATTTCTACC
TGTATCCAGGAAAATATACATTTGTCGAAACCGCAGCACCAGACGGTTATGAGGTAGCAACTGCTATTAC
CTTTACAGTTAATGAGCAAGGTCAGGTTACTGTAAATGGCGAAGCAACTAAAGGTGACGCTCATACTGGA
TCCAGTGGTAGCGGCAGCGGCTCTGAAATTGCAGCAATCAAAAAAGAAATCGCAGCCATCAAGCAAGAGA
TTGCCGCAATTAAACAAGAGATAGCGGCTATTAAGAAAGAAATAGCTGCCATTAAACAGCAGGGCAGTGG
TTCGGGCGAACCGGAAGCGTAATAA
